Addgene plasmid #240181: pVF192
Purpose: expression vector or PiggyBac-insertable cargo for expressing CITED2_WT-HaloTag-ERD-SOX2DBD
Depositing lab: Max Staller. Depositing organization: University of California, Berkeley.
Backbone
  Vector backbone: PiggyBac
  Vector type: Mammalian Expression
Growth in bacteria
  Bacterial resistance: Ampicillin, 100 μg/mL
  Growth temperature: 37°C
  Growth strain: DH5alpha
  Copy number: High Copy
Gene/Insert
  Gene/Insert name: CITED2_WT-HaloTag-ERD-SOX2DBD
  Species: Synthetic
  Cloning method: Gibson Cloning
Terms and licenses: Academic/Nonprofit Terms; Industry Terms: Not Available to Industry
How to cite: pVF192 was a gift from Max Staller (Addgene plasmid # 240181 ; http://n2t.net/addgene:240181 ; RRID:Addgene_240181)
