[The description below was written by a language model from this plasmid's Addgene catalogue record and pLannotate feature annotations shown in this document.]
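Description:
pVF192 is a mammalian expression plasmid built on a PiggyBac backbone. According to its record it can be used either directly as an expression vector or as transposon cargo for genomic insertion by PiggyBac transposase. It is propagated in E. coli from a high-copy ColE1/pUC-type origin under ampicillin selection (AmpR with its bla promoter). The backbone also carries an f1 origin and remnants of a lac promoter/operator and lacZα region. The automated annotation does not call the PiggyBac terminal repeats, so their positions cannot be given. Short hits to the lambda phage B gene flank the mammalian cassettes and are probably stuffer or spacer sequence.

The payload is a synthetic fusion protein, CITED2_WT-HaloTag-ERD-SOX2DBD, assembled by Gibson cloning. In the feature table it appears as a contiguous run of coding segments. A short CITED-family fragment is auto-matched to Cited4 but corresponds to the wild-type CITED2 segment named in the record. It is followed by the dhaA-derived haloalkane dehalogenase (HaloTag), an ERT2-like estrogen receptor ligand-binding domain, and an HMG-box segment matched to SOX14 that corresponds to the SOX2 DNA-binding domain. A partial V5 epitope match follows. Downstream lie a WPRE fragment and an SV40 polyadenylation signal. No promoter for the fusion is annotated, and the record does not state one.

An upstream PGK promoter–PuroR–bGH poly(A) cassette allows puromycin selection of transfected or stably integrated cells. The design suggests a synthetic transcription factor: the SOX2 domain would target DNA, the estrogen receptor domain would typically make activity ligand-dependent, and HaloTag would permit labelling with chloroalkane ligands. The record does not spell out this application.
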