Features (pLannotate 1.2.2; 22 found; start..end, strand, type, name):
    719..823     -  promoter       AmpR promoter: bla
    876..1304    -  rep_origin     f1 ori (sequence partly withheld): f1 bacteriophage origin of replication; arrow indicates direction of (+) strand synthesis
   1309..1464    -  CDS            lacZα (fragment): LacZα fragment of β-galactosidase; lacZ fragment
   1466..1585    +  CDS            B (fragment): PORTL_LAMBD - Experimental evidence at protein level: Swiss-Prot protein existence level 1. Forms the portal vertex of the capsid (PubMed:6228056, PubMed:6232391). This portal plays critical roles in head assembly, genome packaging, neck/tail attachment, and genome ejection (Probable). The portal protein multimerizes as a single ring-shaped homododecamer arranged around a central channel (PubMed:6232391). Binds to the terminase subunits to form the packaging machine (PubMed:7799432). From Escherichia phage lambda (Bacteriophage lambda).
   2073..2572    +  promoter       PGK promoter: mouse phosphoglycerate kinase 1 promoter
   2594..3193    +  CDS            PuroR: puromycin N-acetyltransferase; pac from Streptomyces alboniger; confers resistance to puromycin
   3226..3450    +  polyA_signal   bGH poly(A) signal: bovine growth hormone polyadenylation signal
   3896..4030    +  CDS            Cited4 (fragment): CITE4_MOUSE - Also known as Mrg2 From Mus musculus (Mouse).
   4025..4903    +  CDS            dhaA: DHAA_PSEPV - Experimental evidence at protein level: Swiss-Prot protein existence level 1. Catalyzes hydrolytic cleavage of carbon-halogen bonds in halogenated aliphatic compounds, leading to the formation of the corresponding primary alcohols, halide ions and protons. Has a broad substrate specificity, as it is able to dehalogenate mono- and di- chlorinated and brominated alkanes (up to at least C10), and the two isomers of 1,3-dichloropropene to 3-chloroallyl alcohol; the highest activity was found with 1,2-dibromoethane, while no activity was observed with the analog 1,2-dichloroethane. Fro
   4928..5809    +  CDS            ERT2 (fragment): mutated ligand-binding domain of the human estrogen receptor (Feil et al., 1997)
   5798..6022    +  CDS            SOX14 (fragment): SOX14_HUMAN - Also known as SOX28. Experimental evidence at protein level: Swiss-Prot protein existence level 1. Acts as a negative regulator of transcription. From Homo sapiens (Human).
   6038..6057    +  CDS            V5 tag (fragment): epitope tag from simian virus 5
   6090..6196    +  misc_feature   WPRE (fragment): woodchuck hepatitis virus posttranscriptional regulatory element
   6205..6326    +  polyA_signal   SV40 poly(A) signal: SV40 polyadenylation signal
   6344..6436    +  ncRNA          G-CSF SLDE: Accession: RF00183 - G-CSF factor stem-loop destabilising element (SLDE)
   7133..7600    +  CDS            B (fragment): PORTL_LAMBD - Experimental evidence at protein level: Swiss-Prot protein existence level 1. Forms the portal vertex of the capsid (PubMed:6228056, PubMed:6232391). This portal plays critical roles in head assembly, genome packaging, neck/tail attachment, and genome ejection (Probable). The portal protein multimerizes as a single ring-shaped homododecamer arranged around a central channel (PubMed:6232391). Binds to the terminase subunits to form the packaging machine (PubMed:7799432). From Escherichia phage lambda (Bacteriophage lambda).
   7638..7654    -  protein_bind   lac operator: The lac repressor binds to the lac operator to inhibit transcription in E. coli. This inhibition can be relieved by adding lactose or isopropyl-β-D-thiogalactopyranoside (IPTG). lac repressor encoded by lacI
   7662..7692    -  promoter       lac promoter: promoter for the E. coli lac operon
   7707..7728    -  protein_bind   CAP binding site: CAP binding activates transcription in the presence of cAMP. E. coli catabolite activator protein
   7741..7833    -  CDS            lacI (fragment): lac repressor; lacI; The lac repressor binds to the lac operator to inhibit transcription in E. coli. This inhibition can be relieved by adding lactose or isopropyl-β-D-thiogalactopyranoside (IPTG).
   8016..8604    -  rep_origin     ori: high-copy-number ColE1/pMB1/pBR322/pUC origin of replication
   8775..718     -  CDS            AmpR (across the origin): β-lactamase; bla; confers resistance to ampicillin, carbenicillin, and related antibiotics
>Addgene plasmid #240181 | pVF192 | addgene full sequence | sequence record 490282 | Addgene NGS Result
ACCCACGCTCACCGGCTCCAGATTTATCAGCAATAAACCAGCCAGCCGGAAGGGCCGAGCGCAGAAGTGG
TCCTGCAACTTTATCCGCCTCCATCCAGTCTATTAATTGTTGCCGGGAAGCTAGAGTAAGTAGTTCGCCA
GTTAATAGTTTGCGCAACGTTGTTGCCATTGCTACAGGCATCGTGGTGTCACGCTCGTCGTTTGGTATGG
CTTCATTCAGCTCCGGTTCCCAACGATCAAGGCGAGTTACATGATCCCCCATGTTGTGCAAAAAAGCGGT
TAGCTCCTTCGGTCCTCCGATCGTTGTCAGAAGTAAGTTGGCCGCAGTGTTATCACTCATGGTTATGGCA
GCACTGCATAATTCTCTTACTGTCATGCCATCCGTAAGATGCTTTTCTGTGACTGGTGAGTACTCAACCA
AGTCATTCTGAGAATAGTGTATGCGGCGACCGAGTTGCTCTTGCCCGGCGTCAATACGGGATAATACCGC
GCCACATAGCAGAACTTTAAAAGTGCTCATCATTGGAAAACGTTCTTCGGGGCGAAAACTCTCAAGGATC
TTACCGCTGTTGAGATCCAGTTCGATGTAACCCACTCGTGCACCCAACTGATCTTCAGCATCTTTTACTT
TCACCAGCGTTTCTGGGTGAGCAAAAACAGGAAGGCAAAATGCCGCAAAAAAGGGAATAAGGGCGACACG
GAAATGTTGAATACTCATACTCTTCCTTTTTCAATATTATTGAAGCATTTATCAGGGTTATTGTCTCATG
AGCGGATACATATTTGAATGTATTTAGAAAAATAAACAAATAGGGGTTCCGCGCACATTTCCCCGAAAAG
TGCCACCTAAATTGTAAGCGTTAATATTTTGTTAAAATTCGCGTTAAATTTTTGTTAAATCAGCTCATTT
TTTAACCAATAGGCCGAAATCGGCAAAATCCCTTATAAATCAAAAGAATAGACCGAGATAGGGT
[37 nt withheld, positions 975-1011]
AAAGAACGTGGACTCCAACGTCAAAGG
[49 nt withheld, positions 1039-1087]
T
[91 nt withheld, positions 1089-1179]
G
[124 nt withheld, positions 1181-1304]
CCCATTCGCCATTCAGGCTGCGCAACTGTTGGGAAGGGCGATCGGTGCGGGCCTCTTCGCTATTACGCCA
GCTGGCGAAAGGGGGATGTGCTGCAAGGCGATTAAGTTGGGTAACGCCAGGGTTTTCCCAGTCACGACGT
TGTAAAACGACGGCCAGTGAGCGCGCCTCGTTCATTCACGTTTTTGAACCCGTGGAGGACGGGCAGACTC
GCGGTGCAAATGTGTTTTACAGCGTGATGGAGCAGATGAAGATGCTCGACACGCTGCAGAACACGCAGCT
AGATTAACCCTAGAAAGATAATCATATTGTGACGTACGTTAAAGATAATCATGTGTAAAATTGACGCATG
TGTTTTATCGGTCTGTATATCGAGGTTTATTTATTAATTTGAATAGATATTAAGTTTTATTATATTTACA
CTTACATACTAATAATAAATTCAACAAACAATTTATTTATGTTTATTTATTTATTAAAAAAAACAAAAAC
TCAAAATTTCTTCTATAAAGTAACAAAACTTTTATGAGGGACAGCCCCCCCCCAAAGCCCCCAGGGATGT
AATTACGTCCCTCCCCCGCTAGGGGGCAGCAGCGAGCCGCCCGGGGCTCCGCTCCGGTCCGGCGCTCCCC
CCGCATCCCCGAGCCGGCAGCGTGCGGGGACAGCCCGGGCACGGGGAAGGTGGCACGGGATCGCTTTCCT
CTGAACGCTTCTCGCTGCTCTTTGAGCCTGCAGACACCTGGGGGGATACGGGGAAAAGGCGAACGCGTGG
GTAGGGGAGGCGCTTTTCCCAAGGCAGTCTGGAGCATGCGCTTTAGCAGCCCCGCTGGGCACTTGGCGCT
ACACAAGTGGCCTCTGGCCTCGCACACATTCCACATCCACCGGTAGGCGCCAACCGGCTCCGTTCTTTGG
TGGCCCCTTCGCGCCACCTTCTACTCCTCCCCTAGTCAGGAAGTTCCCCCCCGCCCCGCAGCTCGCGTCG
TGCAGGACGTGACAAATGGAAGTAGCACGTCTCACTAGTCTCGTGCAGATGGACAGCACCGCTGAGCAAT
GGAAGCGGGTAGGCCTTTGGGGCAGCGGCCAATAGCAGCTTTGCTCCTTCGCTTTCTGGGCTCAGAGGCT
GGGAAGGGGTGGGTCCGGGGGCGGGCTCAGGGGCGGGCTCAGGGGCGGGGCGGGCGCCCGAAGGTCCTCC
GGAGGCCCGGCATTCTGCACGCTTCAAAAGCGCACGTCTGCCGCGCTGTTCTCCTCTTCCTCATCTCCGG
GCCTTTCGACCTGCAGCCCAAGCTTCACCATGACCGAGTACAAGCCCACGGTGCGCCTCGCCACCCGCGA
CGACGTCCCCAGGGCCGTACGCACCCTCGCCGCCGCGTTCGCCGACTACCCCGCCACGCGCCACACCGTC
GATCCGGACCGCCACATCGAGCGGGTCACCGAGCTGCAAGAACTCTTCCTCACGCGCGTCGGGCTCGACA
TCGGCAAGGTGTGGGTCGCGGACGACGGCGCCGCGGTGGCGGTCTGGACCACGCCGGAGAGCGTCGAAGC
GGGGGCGGTGTTCGCCGAGATCGGCCCGCGCATGGCCGAGTTGAGCGGTTCCCGGCTGGCCGCGCAGCAA
CAGATGGAAGGCCTCCTGGCGCCGCACCGGCCCAAGGAGCCCGCGTGGTTCCTGGCCACCGTCGGCGTCT
CGCCCGACCACCAGGGCAAGGGTCTGGGCAGCGCCGTCGTGCTCCCCGGAGTGGAGGCGGCCGAGCGCGC
CGGGGTGCCCGCCTTCCTGGAGACCTCCGCGCCCCGCAACCTCCCCTTCTACGAGCGGCTCGGCTTCACC
GTCACCGCCGACGTCGAGGTGCCCGAAGGACCGCGCACCTGGTGCATGACCCGCAAGCCCGGTGCCTGAG
CGGCCCGTTTAAACCCGCTGATCAGCCTCGACTGTGCCTTCTAGTTGCCAGCCATCTGTTGTTTGCCCCT
CCCCCGTGCCTTCCTTGACCCTGGAAGGTGCCACTCCCACTGTCCTTTCCTAATAAAATGAGGAAATTGC
ATCGCATTGTCTGAGTAGGTGTCATTCTATTCTGGGGGGTGGGGTGGGGCAGGACAGCAAGGGGGAGGAT
TGGGAAGACAATAGCAGGCATGCTGGGGATGCGGTGGGCTCTATGGCTTCTGAGGCGGAACGCGATATGT
ACGGGCCAGATATACGCGTCGCAGAACAAACGCCCAGAACCGAAGGCCGGAGCCCAGACGCCGCAGCAGC
CCAGCCTGCGTTGTAACCCGGTCCCCATAGCAACCAACTACCGCAGACTACTCTCGCAAGCGCTGTTCTG
CTTGTGACCCGGACCGGCTTCTCTTCCGCTTCCGGTCCCACAATCCTCTGTCGGCCTAGAAGAGCTTTGC
ATTGTGGGAGCTCCTTCCTTTCTCGCTCCCCGGCCATCTTGGCGGCTGGTGTTGGTGAGTGAGCTCTGCG
GGGTAAACGATTAGGCGGCTCGGGGAGCTCCGCTAGCTGGTGTTTGACGCTCTGGATTATAATCCTCTCT
TCTGTCCTCTGTGTATGCTAGGTTGGGGGTTGTCCCGCACCTAGAGCTAGCGCCCAGCTTAAGCCACCAT
GACCGACTTCATCGACGAGGAGGTGCTGATGAGCCTGGTGATCGAGATGGGCCTGGACAGAATCAAGGAG
CTGCCCGAGCTGTGGCTGGGCCAGAACGAGTTCGACTTCATGACCGACGGATCCGGCAGCATGGCCGAGA
TCGGAACCGGCTTCCCTTTCGACCCTCACTACGTGGAGGTGCTGGGAGAACGGATGCACTACGTGGACGT
GGGACCTAGAGACGGAACACCAGTGCTGTTCCTGCACGGAAACCCCACAAGCAGCTACGTCTGGCGGAAC
ATCATCCCCCACGTGGCCCCTACACACAGATGTATCGCCCCAGACCTGATCGGCATGGGAAAGAGCGACA
AGCCCGACCTGGGCTACTTCTTCGACGACCACGTGCGGTTCATGGACGCTTTCATCGAGGCCCTGGGACT
GGAAGAGGTGGTGCTGGTCATCCACGATTGGGGAAGCGCTCTGGGCTTCCATTGGGCCAAGAGGAACCCA
GAGAGGGTCAAGGGCATCGCCTTCATGGAGTTCATCCGGCCTATCCCCACTTGGGACGAGTGGCCAGAAT
TCGCCAGGGAGACCTTCCAGGCTTTCAGAACCACCGACGTGGGCAGGAAGCTGATCATCGACCAGAACGT
GTTCATCGAGGGAACCCTGCCTATGGGAGTCGTGAGACCTCTGACCGAGGTGGAGATGGACCACTACAGG
GAGCCCTTCCTGAACCCAGTGGACAGAGAGCCTCTGTGGAGATTCCCCAACGAGCTGCCTATCGCCGGAG
AACCAGCCAATATCGTGGCCCTGGTGGAGGAGTACATGGATTGGCTGCACCAGAGCCCCGTGCCTAAGCT
GCTGTTTTGGGGCACACCAGGAGTGCTGATTCCTCCAGCAGAAGCCGCTAGACTGGCCAAAAGCCTGCCT
AATTGCAAGGCCGTGGACATCGGCCCAGGACTGAATCTGCTGCAGGAGGACAACCCCGACCTGATTGGAA
GCGAGATTGCCCGGTGGCTCAGTACCCTGGAGATCAGCGGCAGCGCTGGCTCTGCTGGAGACATGAGAGC
TGCCAACCTTTGGCCAAGCCCGCTCATGATCAAACGCTCTAAGAAGAACAGCCTGGCCTTGTCCCTGACG
GCCGACCAGATGGTCAGTGCCTTGTTGGATGCTGAGCCCCCCATACTCTATTCCGAGTATGATCCTACCA
GACCCTTCAGTGAAGCTTCGATGATGGGCTTACTGACCAACCTGGCAGACAGGGAGCTGGTTCACATGAT
CAACTGGGCGAAGAGGGTGCCAGGCTTTGTGGATTTGACCCTCCATGATCAGGTCCACCTTCTAGAATGT
GCCTGGCTAGAGATCCTGATGATTGGTCTCGTCTGGCGCTCCATGGAGCACCCAGTGAAGCTACTGTTTG
CTCCTAACTTGCTCTTGGACAGGAACCAGGGAAAATGTGTAGAGGGCATGGTGGAGATCTTCGACATGCT
GCTGGCTACATCATCTCGGTTCCGCATGATGAATCTGCAGGGAGAGGAGTTTGTGTGCCTCAAATCTATT
ATTTTGCTTAATTCTGGAGTGTACACATTTCTGTCCAGCACCCTGAAGTCTCTGGAAGAGAAGGACCATA
TCCACCGAGTCCTGGACAAGATCACAGACACTTTGATCCACCTGATGGCCAAGGCAGGCCTGACCCTGCA
GCAGCAGCACCAGCGGCTGGCCCAGCTCCTCCTCATCCTCTCCCACATCAGGCACATGAGTAACAAAGGC
ATGGAGCATCTGTACAGCATGAAGTGCAAGAACGTGGTGCCCCTCTATGACCTGCTGCTGGAGATGCTGG
ACGCCCACCGCCTACATGCGCCCACTAGCCGTGGAGGGGCATCCGTGGAGGAGACGGACCAAAGCCACTT
GGCCACTGCGGGCTCTACTTCATCGGGTACCGTCAAGCGGCCCATGAATGCCTTCATGGTGTGGTCCCGC
GGGCAGCGGCGCAAGATGGCCCAGGAGAACCCCAAGATGCACAACTCGGAGATCAGCAAGCGCCTGGGCG
CCGAGTGGAAACTTTTGTCGGAGACGGAGAAGCGGCCGTTCATCGACGAGGCTAAGCGGCTGCGAGCGCT
GCACATGAAGGAGCACCCGGATTATAAAGGAAGCGGAGCTGGAAAGCCTATCCCTAACCCTCTGCTGGGA
CTGGACAGCACCTGAATAGGTCGACAATCAACCTCTGGATTACAAAATTTGTGAAAGATTGACTGGTATT
CTTAACTATGTTGCTCCTTTTACGCTATGTGGATACGCTGCTTTAATGCCTTTGTATCATGCGTTAACTA
AACTTGTTTATTGCAGCTTATAATGGTTACAAATAAAGCAATAGCATCACAAATTTCACAAATAAAGCAT
TTTTTTCACTGCATTCTAGTTGTGGTTTGTCCAAACTCATCAATGTATCTTATCATGTCTGGAATTGACT
CAAATGATGTCAATTAGTCTATCAGAAGCTCATCTGGTCTCCCTTCCGGGGGACAAGACATCCCTGTTTA
ATATTTAAACAGCAGTGTTCCCAAACTGGGTTCTTATATCCCTTGCTCTGGTCAACCAGGTTGCAGGGTT
TCCTGTCCTCACAGGAACGAAGTCCCTAAAGAAACAGTGGCAGCCAGGTTTAGCCCCGGAATTGACTGGA
TTCCTTTTTTAGGGCCCATTGGTATGGCTTTTTCCCCGTATCCCCCCAGGTGTCTGCAGGCTCAAAGAGC
AGCGAGAAGCGTTCAGAGGAAAGCGATCCCGTGCCACCTTCCCCGTGCCCGGGCTGTCCCCGCACGCTGC
CGGCTCGGGGATGCGGGGGGAGCGCCGGACCGGAGCGGAGCCCCGGGCGGCTCGCTGCTGCCCCCTAGCG
GGGGAGGGACGTAATTACATCCCTGGGGGCTTTGGGGGGGGGCTGTCCCTGATATCTATAACAAGAAAAT
ATATATATAATAAGTTATCACGTAAGTAGAACATGAAATAACAATATAATTATCGTATGAGTTAAATCTT
AAAAGTCACGTAAAAGATAATCATGCGTCATTTTGACTCACGCGGTCGTTATAGTTCAAAATCAGTGACA
CTTACCGCATTGACAAGCACGCCTCACGGGAGCTCCAAGCGGCGACTGAGATGTCCTAAATGCACAGCGA
CGGATTCGCGCTATTTAGAAAGAGAGAGCAATATTTCAAGAATGCATGCGTCAATTTTACGCAGACTATC
TTTCTAGGGTTAATCTAGCTGCATCAGGATCATATCGTCGGGTCTTTTTTCCGGCTCAGTCATCGCCCAA
GCTGGCGCTATCTGGGCATCGGGGAGGAAGAAGCCCGTGCCTTTTCCCGCGAGGTTGAAGCGGCATGGAA
AGAGTTTGCCGAGGATGACTGCTGCTGCATTGACGTTGAGCGAAAACGCACGTTTACCATGATGATTCGG
GAAGGTGTGGCCATGCACGCCTTTAACGGTGAACTGTTCGTTCAGGCCACCTGGGATACCAGTTCGTCGC
GGCTTTTCCGGACACAGTTCCGGATGGTCAGCCCGAAGCGCATCAGCAACCCGAACAATACCGGCGACAG
CCGGAACTGCCGTGCCGGTGTGCAGATTAATGACAGCGGTGCGGCGCTGGGATATTACGTCAGCGAGGAC
GGGTATCCTGGCTGGATGCCGCAGAAATGGACATGGATACCCCGTGAGTTACCCGGCGGGCGCGCTTGGC
GTAATCATGGTCATAGCTGTTTCCTGTGTGAAATTGTTATCCGCTCACAATTCCACACAACATACGAGCC
GGAAGCATAAAGTGTAAAGCCTGGGGTGCCTAATGAGTGAGCTAACTCACATTAATTGCGTTGCGCTCAC
TGCCCGCTTTCCAGTCGGGAAACCTGTCGTGCCAGCTGCATTAATGAATCGGCCAACGCGCGGGGAGAGG
CGGTTTGCGTATTGGGCGCTCTTCCGCTTCCTCGCTCACTGACTCGCTGCGCTCGGTCGTTCGGCTGCGG
CGAGCGGTATCAGCTCACTCAAAGGCGGTAATACGGTTATCCACAGAATCAGGGGATAACGCAGGAAAGA
ACATGTGAGCAAAAGGCCAGCAAAAGGCCAGGAACCGTAAAAAGGCCGCGTTGCTGGCGTTTTTCCATAG
GCTCCGCCCCCCTGACGAGCATCACAAAAATCGACGCTCAAGTCAGAGGTGGCGAAACCCGACAGGACTA
TAAAGATACCAGGCGTTTCCCCCTGGAAGCTCCCTCGTGCGCTCTCCTGTTCCGACCCTGCCGCTTACCG
GATACCTGTCCGCCTTTCTCCCTTCGGGAAGCGTGGCGCTTTCTCATAGCTCACGCTGTAGGTATCTCAG
TTCGGTGTAGGTCGTTCGCTCCAAGCTGGGCTGTGTGCACGAACCCCCCGTTCAGCCCGACCGCTGCGCC
TTATCCGGTAACTATCGTCTTGAGTCCAACCCGGTAAGACACGACTTATCGCCACTGGCAGCAGCCACTG
GTAACAGGATTAGCAGAGCGAGGTATGTAGGCGGTGCTACAGAGTTCTTGAAGTGGTGGCCTAACTACGG
CTACACTAGAAGAACAGTATTTGGTATCTGCGCTCTGCTGAAGCCAGTTACCTTCGGAAAAAGAGTTGGT
AGCTCTTGATCCGGCAAACAAACCACCGCTGGTAGCGGTGGTTTTTTTGTTTGCAAGCAGCAGATTACGC
GCAGAAAAAAAGGATCTCAAGAAGATCCTTTGATCTTTTCTACGGGGTCTGACGCTCAGTGGAACGAAAA
CTCACGTTAAGGGATTTTGGTCATGAGATTATCAAAAAGGATCTTCACCTAGATCCTTTTAAATTAAAAA
TGAAGTTTTAAATCAATCTAAAGTATATATGAGTAAACTTGGTCTGACAGTTACCAATGCTTAATCAGTG
AGGCACCTATCTCAGCGATCTGTCTATTTCGTTCATCCATAGTTGCCTGACTCCCCGTCGTGTAGATAAC
TACGATACGGGAGGGCTTACCATCTGGCCCCAGTGCTGCAATGATACCGCGAG
